Addgene plasmid #68854: pAG426GPD-ccdB-yeastSMASh-YFP
Purpose: Expresses SMASh tag fused to YFP at N terminus in yeast
Depositing lab: Michael Lin. Depositing organization: Stanford University. Publication: Tunable and reversible drug control of protein production via a self-excising degron. Chung HK, Jacobs CL, Huo Y, Yang J, Krumm SA, Plemper RK, Tsien RY, Lin MZ. Nat Chem Biol. 2015 Jul 27. doi: 10.1038/nchembio.1869. PubMed 26214256.
Backbone
  Vector backbone: pAG426GPD-ccdB
  Backbone size w/o insert (bp): 5741
  Total vector size (bp): 7310
  Vector type: Yeast Expression
  Selectable markers: URA3
Growth in bacteria
  Bacterial resistance: Ampicillin, 100 μg/mL
  Growth temperature: 37°C
  Growth strain: XL10 Gold
  Copy number: Unknown
Gene/Insert
  Gene/Insert name: yeastSMASh-YFP
  Species: HCV, Aequorea victoria
  Insert size (bp): 1569
  Promoter: GPD
  Tag / fusion protein: SMASh tag (N terminal on insert)
  Cloning method: Gibson Cloning
  Sequencing primers: 5′ TCTAGAACTAGTGGATC; 3′ GCGTGAATGTAAGCGTGAC
Terms and licenses: Academic/Nonprofit Terms; Industry Terms: Not Available to Industry
How to cite: pAG426GPD-ccdB-yeastSMASh-YFP was a gift from Michael Lin (Addgene plasmid # 68854 ; http://n2t.net/addgene:68854 ; RRID:Addgene_68854)
