[The description below was written by a language model from this plasmid's Addgene catalogue record and pLannotate feature annotations shown in this document.]
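Description:
pAG426GPD-ccdB-yeastSMASh-YFP is a yeast expression plasmid built on the pAG426GPD-ccdB backbone, an episomal shuttle vector. In Saccharomyces cerevisiae it is maintained through the 2μ origin of replication and selected with the URA3 auxotrophic marker, which is driven by its own promoter and can be counterselected with 5-FOA. In E. coli it replicates from a high-copy ColE1/pUC-type origin under ampicillin selection (AmpR). pBluescript-derived remnants are also annotated, including an f1 origin, lac promoter/operator and lacZα fragments, and flanking T3 and T7 promoters. Despite the backbone name, no ccdB or Gateway cassette appears in the feature table, consistent with the insert having replaced it by Gibson cloning.

The expression cassette uses the strong constitutive GPD (TDH3/GAP) promoter and the CYC1 terminator. Between them lies an open reading frame in which a hepatitis C virus polyprotein-derived segment, corresponding to the SMASh tag, precedes a YFP annotated as Venus. SMASh is a self-excising degron: the HCV protease portion normally cleaves the tag away from the newly made fusion partner, leaving stable protein. An HCV protease inhibitor blocks that cleavage, so the degron stays attached and newly synthesized protein is degraded. Here YFP reports that behaviour, allowing tunable and reversible drug control of protein production to be followed by fluorescence in yeast.

The annotation covers only part of the region upstream of Venus, so the full tag architecture is not resolved in the table. The sequenced record (8,122 nt) is also longer than the catalogue's stated total size of 7,310 bp, a discrepancy the record does not explain.
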