Features (pLannotate 1.2.2; 22 found; start..end, strand, type, name):
     69..1411    +  rep_origin     2μ ori: yeast 2μ plasmid origin of replication
   1438..1542    +  promoter       AmpR promoter: bla
   1543..2403    +  CDS            AmpR: β-lactamase; bla; confers resistance to ampicillin, carbenicillin, and related antibiotics
   2574..3162    +  rep_origin     ori: high-copy-number ColE1/pMB1/pBR322/pUC origin of replication
   3345..3437    +  CDS            lacI (fragment): lac repressor; lacI; The lac repressor binds to the lac operator to inhibit transcription in E. coli. This inhibition can be relieved by adding lactose or isopropyl-β-D-thiogalactopyranoside (IPTG).
   3450..3471    +  protein_bind   CAP binding site: CAP binding activates transcription in the presence of cAMP. E. coli catabolite activator protein
   3486..3516    +  promoter       lac promoter: promoter for the E. coli lac operon
   3524..3540    +  protein_bind   lac operator: The lac repressor binds to the lac operator to inhibit transcription in E. coli. This inhibition can be relieved by adding lactose or isopropyl-β-D-thiogalactopyranoside (IPTG). lac repressor encoded by lacI
   3585..3603    +  promoter       T3 promoter: promoter for bacteriophage T3 RNA polymerase
   3628..4271    +  promoter       GAP promoter: S. cerevisiae TDH3; promoter for glyceraldehyde-3-phosphate dehydrogenase
   4277..4294    +  misc_feature   MCS (fragment): pBluescript multiple cloning site
   4295..4885    +  CDS            POLG_HCVCO (fragment): Experimental evidence at protein level: Swiss-Prot protein existence level 1. [RNA-directed RNA polymerase]: RNA-dependent RNA polymerase that performs primer-template recognition and RNA synthesis during viral replication. From Hepatitis C virus genotype 1b (isolate Con1) (HCV).
   5147..5866    +  CDS            Venus: yellow fluorescent protein (YFP) with fast and efficient maturation (Nagai et al., 2002) mammalian codon-optimized
   5873..6120    +  terminator     CYC1 terminator: S. cerevisiae CYC1; transcription terminator for CYC1
   6139..6157    -  promoter       T7 promoter: promoter for bacteriophage T7 RNA polymerase
   6165..6320    +  CDS            lacZα (fragment): LacZα fragment of β-galactosidase; lacZ fragment
   6324..6752    +  rep_origin     f1 ori (sequence partly withheld): f1 bacteriophage origin of replication; arrow indicates direction of (+) strand synthesis
   6780..6831    -  misc_feature   bom (fragment): basis of mobility region from pBR322
   6910..7713    -  CDS            URA3: orotidine-5'-phosphate decarboxylase, required for uracil biosynthesis; S. cerevisiae URA3; yeast auxotrophic marker, counterselectable with 5-fluoroorotic acid (5-FOA)
   7714..7929    -  promoter       URA3 promoter: S. cerevisiae URA3
   7937..7986    -  misc_feature   bom (fragment): basis of mobility region from pBR322
   8088..1       -  CDS            rop (fragment) (across the origin): Rop protein, which maintains plasmids at low copy number; rop
>Addgene plasmid #68854 | pAG426GPD-ccdB-yeastSMASh-YFP | addgene full sequence | sequence record 419922 | Addgene NGS Result
GACGAAAGGGCCTCGTGATACGCCTATTTTTATAGGTTAATGTCATGATAATAATGGTTTCTTAGTATGA
TCCAATATCAAAGGAAATGATAGCATTGAAGGATGAGACTAATCCAATTGAGGAGTGGCAGCATATAGAA
CAGCTAAAGGGTAGTGCTGAAGGAAGCATACGATACCCCGCATGGAATGGGATAATATCACAGGAGGTAC
TAGACTACCTTTCATCCTACATAAATAGACGCATATAAGTACGCATTTAAGCATAAACACGCACTATGCC
GTTCTTCTCATGTATATATATATACAGGCAACACGCAGATATAGGTGCGACGTGAACAGTGAGCTGTATG
TGCGCAGCTCGCGTTGCATTTTCGGAAGCGCTCGTTTTCGGAAACGCTTTGAAGTTCCTATTCCGAAGTT
CCTATTCTCTAGAAAGTATAGGAACTTCAGAGCGCTTTTGAAAACCAAAAGCGCTCTGAAGACGCACTTT
CAAAAAACCAAAAACGCACCGGACTGTAACGAGCTACTAAAATATTGCGAATACCGCTTCCACAAACATT
GCTCAAAAGTATCTCTTTGCTATATATCTCTGTGCTATATCCCTATATAACCTACCCATCCACCTTTCGC
TCCTTGAACTTGCATCTAAACTCGACCTCTACATTTTTTATGTTTATCTCTAGTATTACTCTTTAGACAA
AAAAATTGTAGTAAGAACTATTCATAGAGTGAATCGAAAACAATACGAAAATGTAAACATTTCCTATACG
TAGTATATAGAGACAAAATAGAAGAAACCGTTCATAATTTTCTGACCAATGAAGAATCATCAACGCTATC
ACTTTCTGTTCACAAAGTATGCGCAATCCACATCGGTATAGAATATAATCGGGGATGCCTTTATCTTGAA
AAAATGCACCCGCAGCTTCGCTAGTAATCAGTAAACGCGGGAAGTGGAGTCAGGCTTTTTTTATGGAAGA
GAAAATAGACACCAAAGTAGCCTTCTTCTAACCTTAACGGACCTACAGTGCAAAAAGTTATCAAGAGACT
GCATTATAGAGCGCACAAAGGAGAAAAAAAGTAATCTAAGATGCTTTGTTAGAAAAATAGCGCTCTCGGG
ATGCATTTTTGTAGAACAAAAAAGAAGTATAGATTCTTTGTTGGTAAAATAGCGCTCTCGCGTTGCATTT
CTGTTCTGTAAAAATGCAGCTCAGATTCTTTGTTTGAAAAATTAGCGCTCTCGCGTTGCATTTTTGTTTT
ACAAAAATGAAGCACAGATTCTTCGTTGGTAAAATAGCGCTTTCGCGTTGCATTTCTGTTCTGTAAAAAT
GCAGCTCAGATTCTTTGTTTGAAAAATTAGCGCTCTCGCGTTGCATTTTTGTTCTACAAAATGAAGCACA
GATGCTTCGTTCAGGTGGCACTTTTCGGGGAAATGTGCGCGGAACCCCTATTTGTTTATTTTTCTAAATA
CATTCAAATATGTATCCGCTCATGAGACAATAACCCTGATAAATGCTTCAATAATATTGAAAAAGGAAGA
GTATGAGTATTCAACATTTCCGTGTCGCCCTTATTCCCTTTTTTGCGGCATTTTGCCTTCCTGTTTTTGC
TCACCCAGAAACGCTGGTGAAAGTAAAAGATGCTGAAGATCAGTTGGGTGCACGAGTGGGTTACATCGAA
CTGGATCTCAACAGCGGTAAGATCCTTGAGAGTTTTCGCCCCGAAGAACGTTTTCCAATGATGAGCACTT
TTAAAGTTCTGCTATGTGGCGCGGTATTATCCCGTATTGACGCCGGGCAAGAGCAACTCGGTCGCCGCAT
ACACTATTCTCAGAATGACTTGGTTGAGTACTCACCAGTCACAGAAAAGCATCTTACGGATGGCATGACA
GTAAGAGAATTATGCAGTGCTGCCATAACCATGAGTGATAACACTGCGGCCAACTTACTTCTGACAACGA
TCGGAGGACCGAAGGAGCTAACCGCTTTTTTGCACAACATGGGGGATCATGTAACTCGCCTTGATCGTTG
GGAACCGGAGCTGAATGAAGCCATACCAAACGACGAGCGTGACACCACGATGCCTGTAGCAATGGCAACA
ACGTTGCGCAAACTATTAACTGGCGAACTACTTACTCTAGCTTCCCGGCAACAATTAATAGACTGGATGG
AGGCGGATAAAGTTGCAGGACCACTTCTGCGCTCGGCCCTTCCGGCTGGCTGGTTTATTGCTGATAAATC
TGGAGCCGGTGAGCGTGGGTCTCGCGGTATCATTGCAGCACTGGGGCCAGATGGTAAGCCCTCCCGTATC
GTAGTTATCTACACGACGGGGAGTCAGGCAACTATGGATGAACGAAATAGACAGATCGCTGAGATAGGTG
CCTCACTGATTAAGCATTGGTAACTGTCAGACCAAGTTTACTCATATATACTTTAGATTGATTTAAAACT
TCATTTTTAATTTAAAAGGATCTAGGTGAAGATCCTTTTTGATAATCTCATGACCAAAATCCCTTAACGT
GAGTTTTCGTTCCACTGAGCGTCAGACCCCGTAGAAAAGATCAAAGGATCTTCTTGAGATCCTTTTTTTC
TGCGCGTAATCTGCTGCTTGCAAACAAAAAAACCACCGCTACCAGCGGTGGTTTGTTTGCCGGATCAAGA
GCTACCAACTCTTTTTCCGAAGGTAACTGGCTTCAGCAGAGCGCAGATACCAAATACTGTTCTTCTAGTG
TAGCCGTAGTTAGGCCACCACTTCAAGAACTCTGTAGCACCGCCTACATACCTCGCTCTGCTAATCCTGT
TACCAGTGGCTGCTGCCAGTGGCGATAAGTCGTGTCTTACCGGGTTGGACTCAAGACGATAGTTACCGGA
TAAGGCGCAGCGGTCGGGCTGAACGGGGGGTTCGTGCACACAGCCCAGCTTGGAGCGAACGACCTACACC
GAACTGAGATACCTACAGCGTGAGCTATGAGAAAGCGCCACGCTTCCCGAAGGGAGAAAGGCGGACAGGT
ATCCGGTAAGCGGCAGGGTCGGAACAGGAGAGCGCACGAGGGAGCTTCCAGGGGGAAACGCCTGGTATCT
TTATAGTCCTGTCGGGTTTCGCCACCTCTGACTTGAGCGTCGATTTTTGTGATGCTCGTCAGGGGGGCGG
AGCCTATGGAAAAACGCCAGCAACGCGGCCTTTTTACGGTTCCTGGCCTTTTGCTGGCCTTTTGCTCACA
TGTTCTTTCCTGCGTTATCCCCTGATTCTGTGGATAACCGTATTACCGCCTTTGAGTGAGCTGATACCGC
TCGCCGCAGCCGAACGACCGAGCGCAGCGAGTCAGTGAGCGAGGAAGCGGAAGAGCGCCCAATACGCAAA
CCGCCTCTCCCCGCGCGTTGGCCGATTCATTAATGCAGCTGGCACGACAGGTTTCCCGACTGGAAAGCGG
GCAGTGAGCGCAACGCAATTAATGTGAGTTAGCTCACTCATTAGGCACCCCAGGCTTTACACTTTATGCT
TCCGGCTCGTATGTTGTGTGGAATTGTGAGCGGATAACAATTTCACACAGGAAACAGCTATGACCATGAT
TACGCCAAGCGCGCAATTAACCCTCACTAAAGGGAACAAAAGCTGGAGCTCAGTTTATCATTATCAATAC
TCGCCATTTCAAAGAATACGTAAATAATTAATAGTAGTGATTTTCCTAACTTTATTTAGTCAAAAAATTA
GCCTTTTAATTCTGCTGTAACCCGTACATGCCCAAAATAGGGGGCGGGTTACACAGAATATATAACATCG
TAGGTGTCTGGGTGAACAGTTTATTCCTGGCATCCACTAAATATAATGGAGCCCGCTTTTTAAGCTGGCA
TCCAGAAAAAAAAAGAATCCCAGCACCAAAATATTGTTTTCTTCACCAACCATCAGTTCATAGGTCCATT
CTCTTAGCGCAACTACAGAGAACAGGGGCACAAACAGGCAAAAAACGGGCACAACCTCAATGGAGTGATG
CAACCTGCCTGGAGTAAATGATGACACAAGGCAATTGACCCACGCATGTATCTATCTCATTTTCTTACAC
CTTCTATTACCTTCTGCTCTCTCTGATTTGGAAAAAGCTGAAAAAAAAGGTTGAAACCAGTTCCCTGAAA
TTATTCCCCTACTTGACTAATAAGTATATAAAGACGGTAGGTATTGATTGTAATTCTGTAAATCTATTTC
TTAAACTTCTTAAATTCTACTTTTATAGTTAGTCTTTTTTTTAGTTTTAAAACACCAGAACTTAGTTTCG
ACGGATTCTAGAACTAGTGGATCCATGGCGCCCATCACGGCGTACGCCCAGCAGACGAGAGGCCTCCTAG
GGTGTATAATCACCAGCCTGACTGGCCGGGACAAAAACCAAGTGGAGGGTGAGGTCCAGATCGTGTCAAC
TGCTACCCAAACCTTCCTGGCAACGTGCATCAATGGGGTATGCTGGGCAGTCTACCACGGGGCCGGAACG
AGGACCATCGCATCACCCAAGGGTCCTGTCATCCAGATGTATACCAATGTGGACCAAGACCTTGTGGGCT
GGCCCGCTCCTCAAGGTTCCCGCTCATTGACACCCTGTACCTGCGGCTCCTCGGACCTTTACCTGGTCAC
GAGGCACGCCGATGTCATTCCCGTGCGCCGGCGAGGTGATAGCAGGGGTAGCCTGCTTTCGCCCCGGCCC
ATTTCCTACTTGAAAGGCTCCTCGGGGGGTCCGCTGTTGTGCCCCGCGGGACACGCCGTGGGCCTATTCA
GGGCCGCGGTGTGCACCCGTGGAGTGGCTAAAGCGGTGGACTTTATCCCTGTGGAGAACCTAGAGACAAC
CATGAGATCCCCGGTGTTCACGGACAACTCCTCTCCACCAGCAGTCACCCTGACGCACCCAATCACCAAA
ATCGATACCAAATACATCATGACATGCATGTCGGCCGACCTGGAGGTCGTCACGAGCACCTGGGTGCTCG
TTGGCGGCGTCCTGGCTGCTCTGGCCGCGTATTGCCTGTCAACAGGCTGCGTGGTCATAGTGGGCAGGAT
CGTCTTGTCCGGGAAGCCGGCAGGCAGTAGCGGAAGCAGTATTATACCTGACAGGGAGGTTCTCTACCAG
GAGTTCGATGAGATGGAAGAGTGCTCTCAGCAGTTAATGGTGAGCAAGGGCGAGGAGCTGTTCACCGGGG
TGGTGCCCATCCTGGTCGAGCTGGACGGCGACGTAAACGGCCACAAGTTCAGCGTGTCCGGCGAGGGCGA
GGGCGATGCCACCTACGGCAAGCTGACCCTGAAGCTGATCTGCACCACCGGCAAGCTGCCCGTGCCCTGG
CCCACCCTCGTGACCACCCTGGGCTACGGCCTGCAGTGCTTCGCCCGCTACCCCGACCACATGAAGCAGC
ACGACTTCTTCAAGTCCGCCATGCCCGAAGGCTACGTCCAGGAGCGCACCATCTTCTTCAAGGACGACGG
CAACTACAAGACCCGCGCCGAGGTGAAGTTCGAGGGCGACACCCTGGTGAACCGCATCGAGCTGAAGGGC
ATCGACTTCAAGGAGGACGGCAACATCCTGGGGCACAAGCTGGAGTACAACTACAACAGCCACAACGTCT
ATATCACCGCCGACAAGCAGAAGAACGGCATCAAGGCCAACTTCAAGATCCGCCACAACATCGAGGACGG
CGGCGTGCAGCTCGCCGACCACTACCAGCAGAACACCCCCATCGGCGACGGCCCCGTGCTGCTGCCCGAC
AACCACTACCTGAGCTACCAGTCCGCCCTGAGCAAAGACCCCAACGAGAAGCGCGATCACATGGTCCTGC
TGGAGTTCGTGACCGCCGCCGGGATCACTCTCGGCATGGACGAGCTGTACAAGTAACTCGAGTCATGTAA
TTAGTTATGTCACGCTTACATTCACGCCCTCCCCCCACATCCGCTCTAACCGAAAAGGAAGGAGTTAGAC
AACCTGAAGTCTAGGTCCCTATTTATTTTTTTATAGTTATGTTAGTATTAAGAACGTTATTTATATTTCA
AATTTTTCTTTTTTTTCTGTACAGACGCGTGTACGCATGTAACATTATACTGAAAACCTTGCTTGAGAAG
GTTTTGGGACGCTCGAAGGCTTTAATTTGCGGCCGGTACCCAATTCGCCCTATAGTGAGTCGTATTACGC
GCGCTCACTGGCCGTCGTTTTACAACGTCGTGACTGGGAAAACCCTGGCGTTACCCAACTTAATCGCCTT
GCAGCACATCCCCCTTTCGCCAGCTGGCGTAATAGCGAAGAGGCCCGCACCGATCGCCCTTCCCAACAGT
TGCGCAGCCTGAATGGCGAATGG
[124 nt withheld, positions 6324-6447]
C
[91 nt withheld, positions 6449-6539]
A
[49 nt withheld, positions 6541-6589]
CCTTTGACGTTGGAGTCCACGTTCTTT
[37 nt withheld, positions 6617-6653]
ACCCTATCTCGGTCTATTCTTTTGATTTATAAGGGATTTTGCCGATTTCGGCCTATTGGTTAAAAAATGA
GCTGATTTAACAAAAATTTAACGCGAATTTTAACAAAATATTAACGCTTACAATTTCCTGATGCGGTATT
TTCTCCTTACGCATCTGTGCGGTATTTCACACCGCATAGGGTAATAACTGATATAATTAAATTGAAGCTC
TAATTTGTGAGTTTAGTATACATGCATTTACTTATAATACAGTTTTTTAGTTTTGCTGGCCGCATCTTCT
CAAATATGCTTCCCAGCCTGCTTTTCTGTAACGTTCACCCTCTACCTTAGCATCCCTTCCCTTTGCAAAT
AGTCCTCTTCCAACAATAATAATGTCAGATCCTGTAGAGACCACATCATCCACGGTTCTATACTGTTGAC
CCAATGCGTCTCCCTTGTCATCTAAACCCACACCGGGTGTCATAATCAACCAATCGTAACCTTCATCTCT
TCCACCCATGTCTCTTTGAGCAATAAAGCCGATAACAAAATCTTTGTCGCTCTTCGCAATGTCAACAGTA
CCCTTAGTATATTCTCCAGTAGATAGGGAGCCCTTGCATGACAATTCTGCTAACATCAAAAGGCCTCTAG
GTTCCTTTGTTACTTCTTCTGCCGCCTGCTTCAAACCGCTAACAATACCTGGGCCCACCACACCGTGTGC
ATTCGTAATGTCTGCCCATTCTGCTATTCTGTATACACCCGCAGAGTACTGCAATTTGACTGTATTACCA
ATGTCAGCAAATTTTCTGTCTTCGAAGAGTAAAAAATTGTACTTGGCGGATAATGCCTTTAGCGGCTTAA
CTGTGCCCTCCATGGAAAAATCAGTCAAGATATCCACATGTGTTTTTAGTAAACAAATTTTGGGACCTAA
TGCTTCAACTAACTCCAGTAATTCCTTGGTGGTACGAACATCCAATGAAGCACACAAGTTTGTTTGCTTT
TCGTGCATGATATTAAATAGCTTGGCAGCAACAGGACTAGGATGAGTAGCAGCACGTTCCTTATATGTAG
CTTTCGACATGATTTATCTTCGTTTCCTGCAGGTTTTTGTTCTGTGCAGTTGGGTTAAGAATACTGGGCA
ATTTCATGTTTCTTCAACACTACATATGCGTATATATACCAATCTAAGTCTGTGCTCCTTCCTTCGTTCT
TCCTTCTGTTCGGAGATTACCGAATCAAAAAAATTTCAAGGAAACCGAAATCAAAAAAAAGAATAAAAAA
AAAATGATGAATTGAAAAGGTGGTATGGTGCACTCTCAGTACAATCTGCTCTGATGCCGCATAGTTAAGC
CAGCCCCGACACCCGCCAACACCCGCTGACGCGCCCTGACGGGCTTGTCTGCTCCCGGCATCCGCTTACA
GACAAGCTGTGACCGTCTCCGGGAGCTGCATGTGTCAGAGGTTTTCACCGTCATCACCGAAACGCGCGA
