>Addgene plasmid #68854 | pAG426GPD-ccdB-yeastSMASh-YFP | addgene partial sequence | sequence record 123866 | GPDpro-F 5'-CGGTAGGTATTGATTGTAATTCTG-3'
ATTCTACTTTTATAGTTAGTCTTTTTTTTAGTTTTAAAACACCAGAACTTAGTTTCGACGGATTCTAGAA
CTAGTGGATCCATGGCGCCCATCACGGCGTACGCCCAGCAGACGAGAGGCCTCCTAGGGTGTATAATCAC
CAGCCTGACTGGCCGGGACAAAAACCAAGTGGAGGGTGAGGTCCAGATCGTGTCAACTGCTACCCAAACC
TTCCTGGCAACGTGCATCAATGGGGTATGCTGGGCAGTCTACCACGGGGCCGGAACGAGGACCATCGCAT
CACCCAAGGGTCCTGTCATCCAGATGTATACCAATGTGGACCAAGACCTTGTGGGCTGGCCCGCTCCTCA
AGGTTCCCGCTCATTGACACCCTGTACCTGCGGCTCCTCGGACCTTTACCTGGTCACGAGGCACGCCGAT
GTCATTCCCGTGCGCCGGCGAGGTGATAGCAGGGGTAGCCTGCTTTCGCCCCGGCCCATTTCCTACTTGA
AAGGCTCCTCGGGGGGTCCGCTGTTGTGCCCCGCGGGACACGCCGTGGGCCTATTCAGGGCCGCGGTGTG
CACCCGTGGAGTGGCTAAAGCGGTGGACTTTATCCCTGTGGAGAACCTAGAGACAACCATGAGATCCCCG
GTGTTCACGGACAACTCCTCTCCACCAGCAGTCACCCTGACGCACCCAATCACCAAAATCGATACCAAAT
ACATCATGACATGCATGTCGGCCGACCTGGAGGTCGTCACGAGCACCTGGGTGCTCGTTGGCGGCGTCCT
GGCTGCTCTGGCCGCGTATTGCCTGTCAACAGGCTGCGTGGTCATAGTGGGCAGGATCGTCTTGTCCGGG
AAGCCGGCAGGCAGTAGCGGAAGCAGTATTATACCTGACAGGGAGGTTCTCTACCAGGAGTTCGATGAGA
TG
