>Addgene plasmid #68854 | pAG426GPD-ccdB-yeastSMASh-YFP | addgene partial sequence | sequence record 123868 | EXFP-R 5'-GTCTTGTAGTTGCCGTCGTC-3'
TTCGGGCATGGCGGACTTGAAGAAGTCGTGCTGCTTCATGTGGTCGGGGTAGCGGGCGAAGCACTGCAGG
CCGTAGCCCAGGGTGGTCACGAGGGTGGGCCAGGGCACGGGCAGCTTGCCGGTGGTGCAGATCAGCTTCA
GGGTCAGCTTGCCGTAGGTGGCATCGCCCTCGCCCTCGCCGGACACGCTGAACTTGTGGCCGTTTACGTC
GCCGTCCAGCTCGACCAGGATGGGCACCACCCCGGTGAACAGCTCCTCGCCCTTGCTCACCATTAACTGC
TGAGAGCACTCTTCCATCTCATCGAACTCCTGGTAGAGAACCTCCCTGTCAGGTATAATACTGCTTCCGC
TACTGCCTGCCGGCTTCCCGGACAAGACGATCCTGCCCACTATGACCACGCAGCCTGTTGACAGGCAATA
CGCGGCCAGAGCAGCCAGGACGCCGCCAACGAGCACCCAGGTGCTCGTGACGACCTCCAGGTCGGCCGAC
ATGCATGTCATGATGTATTTGGTATCGATTTTGGTGATTGGGTGCGTCAGGGTGACTGCTGGTGGAGAGG
AGTTGTCCGTGAACACCGGGGATCTCATGGTTGTCTCTAGGTTCTCCACAGGGATAAAGTCCACCGCTTT
AGCCACTCCACGGGTGCACACCGCGGCCCTGAATAGGCCCACGGCGTGTCCCGCGGGGCACAACAGCGGA
CCCCCCGAGGAGCCTTTCAAGTAGGAAATGGGCCGGGGCGAAAGCAGGCTACCCCTGCTATCACCTCGCC
GGCGCACGGGAATGACATCGGCGTGCCTCGTGACCAGGTAAAGGTCCGAGGAGCCGCAGGTACAGGGTGT
CAATGAGCGGGAACC
